Addgene plasmid #91985: pLJM1-FH-AGO2-K525E
Purpose: Expresses FLAG-HA-AGO2 (K525E)
Depositing lab: Joshua Mendell. Depositing organization: University of Texas Southwestern Medical Center. Publication: An Argonaute phosphorylation cycle promotes microRNA-mediated silencing. Golden RJ, Chen B, Li T, Braun J, Manjunath H, Chen X, Wu J, Schmid V, Chang TC, Kopp F, Ramirez-Martinez A, Tagliabracci VS, Chen ZJ, Xie Y, Mendell JT. Nature. 2017 Feb 9;542(7640):197-202. doi: 10.1038/nature21025. Epub 2017 Jan 23. PubMed 28114302.
Backbone
  Vector backbone: pLJM1
  Backbone manufacturer: David Sabatini Lab (Addgene #19319)
  Vector type: Mammalian Expression, Lentiviral
  Selectable markers: Puromycin
Growth in bacteria
  Bacterial resistance: Ampicillin, 100 μg/mL
  Growth temperature: 37°C
  Growth strain: NEB Stable
  Copy number: Unknown
Gene/Insert
  Gene/Insert name: AGO2
  Species: H. sapiens (human)
  Mutation: K525E
  Entrez Gene: AGO2 (a.k.a. CASC7, EIF2C2, LESKRES, LINC00980, PPD, Q10)
  Tag / fusion protein: FLAG-HA (N terminal on insert)
  Cloning method: Restriction Enzyme; 5′ cloning site Unknown (unknown if destroyed); 3′ cloning site Unknown (unknown if destroyed)
Terms and licenses: Academic/Nonprofit Terms; Industry Terms: Not Available to Industry
Depositor comments: The parental AGO2 sequence used for this construct was amplified from a Thomas Tuschl lab plasmid (Addgene plasmid # 10822).
How to cite: pLJM1-FH-AGO2-K525E was a gift from Joshua Mendell (Addgene plasmid # 91985 ; http://n2t.net/addgene:91985 ; RRID:Addgene_91985)
