[The description below was written by a language model from this plasmid's Addgene catalogue record and pLannotate feature annotations shown in this document.]
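Description:
pLJM1-FH-AGO2-K525E is a third-generation-style, self-inactivating HIV-1 lentiviral expression vector built on the pLJM1 backbone, designed to deliver a tagged mutant of human Argonaute 2 (AGO2) into mammalian cells. In bacteria it is maintained through a high-copy ColE1/pUC-type origin and selected with ampicillin via the β-lactamase gene. An f1 origin, an SV40 origin and remnants of lac and T7/T3 cloning-vector sequences are also annotated in the roughly 10 kb plasmid.

The viral genome is transcribed from an RSV promoter fused to a truncated 5' LTR. It carries the Ψ packaging signal with a gag fragment, the Rev response element for Rev-dependent nuclear export, and a cPPT/CTS element, and it ends in a ΔU3 3' LTR that inactivates LTR-driven transcription after integration. An SV40 polyadenylation signal follows the 3' LTR. Within this frame, the CMV enhancer/promoter drives the AGO2 open reading frame carrying the K525E substitution, with an N-terminal FLAG-HA tandem tag. The automated annotation picks up only a FLAG fragment upstream of the coding sequence, and the HA portion is recorded in the catalogue fields. Unusually, the cPPT/CTS sits downstream of the insert, just ahead of a human PGK promoter driving puromycin N-acetyltransferase, which allows selection of transduced cells. A residual U6 promoter fragment lies upstream of the CMV enhancer.

The record states that the parental AGO2 sequence was amplified from an earlier tagged-AGO2 plasmid, and the cloning sites are not given. The construct was deposited with a study of an Argonaute phosphorylation cycle in microRNA-mediated silencing. It suits stable expression and epitope-based detection or immunopurification of the mutant protein, though the record does not describe the functional consequence of K525E.
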