Features (pLannotate 1.2.2; 30 found; start..end, strand, type, name):
    131..334     +  promoter       CMV promoter: human cytomegalovirus (CMV) immediate early promoter
    378..412     +  misc_feature   MCS (fragment): multiple cloning site
    422..442     +  CDS            FLAG (fragment): FLAG® epitope tag, followed by an enterokinase cleavage site
    479..3055    +  CDS            AGO2: AGO2_HUMAN - Also known as EIF2C2. Experimental evidence at protein level: Swiss-Prot protein existence level 1. Required for RNA-mediated gene silencing (RNAi) by the RNA- induced silencing complex (RISC). The 'minimal RISC' appears to include AGO2 bound to a short guide RNA such as a microRNA (miRNA) or short interfering RNA (siRNA). These guide RNAs direct RISC to complementary mRNAs that are targets for RISC-mediated gene silencing. The precise mechanism of gene silencing depends on the degree of complementarity between the miRNA or siRNA and its target. Binding of RISC to a perfectly comp
   3100..3217    +  misc_feature   cPPT/CTS: central polypurine tract and central termination sequence of HIV-1
   3266..3776    +  promoter       hPGK promoter: human phosphoglycerate kinase 1 promoter
   3798..4397    +  CDS            PuroR: puromycin N-acetyltransferase; pac from Streptomyces alboniger; confers resistance to puromycin
   4440..4523    +  CDS            nef (fragment): NEF_HV1Z2 - Experimental evidence at protein level: Swiss-Prot protein existence level 1. Extracellular Nef protein targets CD4(+) T-lymphocytes for apoptosis by interacting with CXCR4 surface receptors. From Human immunodeficiency virus type 1 group M subtype D (isolate Z2/CDC-Z34) (HIV-1).
   4525..4758    +  LTR            3' LTR (ΔU3): self-inactivating 3' long terminal repeat (LTR) from HIV-1
   4830..4951    +  polyA_signal   SV40 poly(A) signal: SV40 polyadenylation signal
   4991..5126    +  rep_origin     SV40 ori: SV40 origin of replication
   5147..5165    -  promoter       T7 promoter: promoter for bacteriophage T7 RNA polymerase
   5173..5328    +  CDS            lacZα (fragment): LacZα fragment of β-galactosidase; lacZ fragment
   5333..5761    +  rep_origin     f1 ori (sequence partly withheld): f1 bacteriophage origin of replication; arrow indicates direction of (+) strand synthesis
   5814..5918    +  promoter       AmpR promoter: bla
   5919..6779    +  CDS            AmpR: β-lactamase; bla; confers resistance to ampicillin, carbenicillin, and related antibiotics
   6950..7538    +  rep_origin     ori: high-copy-number ColE1/pMB1/pBR322/pUC origin of replication
   7721..7813    +  CDS            lacI (fragment): lac repressor; lacI; The lac repressor binds to the lac operator to inhibit transcription in E. coli. This inhibition can be relieved by adding lactose or isopropyl-β-D-thiogalactopyranoside (IPTG).
   7826..7847    +  protein_bind   CAP binding site: CAP binding activates transcription in the presence of cAMP. E. coli catabolite activator protein
   7862..7892    +  promoter       lac promoter: promoter for the E. coli lac operon
   7900..7916    +  protein_bind   lac operator: The lac repressor binds to the lac operator to inhibit transcription in E. coli. This inhibition can be relieved by adding lactose or isopropyl-β-D-thiogalactopyranoside (IPTG). lac repressor encoded by lacI
   7961..7979    +  promoter       T3 promoter: promoter for bacteriophage T3 RNA polymerase
   8007..8233    +  promoter       RSV promoter: Rous sarcoma virus enhancer/promoter
   8234..8414    +  LTR            5' LTR (truncated): truncated 5' long terminal repeat (LTR) from HIV-1
   8461..8586    +  misc_feature   HIV-1 Ψ: packaging signal of human immunodeficiency virus type 1
   8570..8933    +  CDS            HIV-1 gag (fragment): gag protein from human immunodeficiency virus 1; gag
   9079..9312    +  misc_feature   RRE: The Rev response element (RRE) of HIV-1 allows for Rev-dependent mRNA export from the nucleus to the cytoplasm.
   9689..9789    +  CDS            Rev (fragment): human immunodeficiency virus 1 (HIV-1) Rev protein; rev; enhances nuclear export of unspliced and incompletely spliced viral mRNAs
   9839..5       +  promoter       U6 promoter (fragment) (across the origin): RNA polymerase III promoter for human U6 snRNA
  10013..130     +  enhancer       CMV enhancer (fragment) (across the origin): human cytomegalovirus immediate early enhancer; contains an 18-bp deletion relative to the standard CMV enhancer
>Addgene plasmid #91985 | pLJM1-FH-AGO2-K525E | addgene full sequence | sequence record 180569 | Addgene NGS Result
TATGCCAAGTACGCCCCCTATTGACGTCAATGACGGTAAATGGCCCGCCTGGCATTATGCCCAGTACATG
ACCTTATGGGACTTTCCTACTTGGCAGTACATCTACGTATTAGTCATCGCTATTACCATGGTGATGCGGT
TTTGGCAGTACATCAATGGGCGTGGATAGCGGTTTGACTCACGGGGATTTCCAAGTCTCCACCCCATTGA
CGTCAATGGGAGTTTGTTTTGGCACCAAAATCAACGGGACTTTCCAAAATGTCGTAACAACTCCGCCCCA
TTGACGCAAATGGGCGGTAGGCGTGTACGGTGGGAGGTCTATATAAGCAGAGCTGGTTTAGTGAACCGTC
AGATCCGCTAGCGCTACCGGGTACAAGTCCGGACTCAGATCTCGAGCTCAAGCTTCGAATTCGCCATGGA
CTACAAGGACGACGATGACAAGTACCCTTATGACGTGCCCGATTACGCTAGCGGCCGCATGTACTCGGGA
GCCGGCCCCGCACTTGCACCTCCTGCGCCGCCGCCCCCCATCCAAGGATATGCCTTCAAGCCTCCACCTA
GACCCGACTTTGGGACCTCCGGGAGAACAATCAAATTACAGGCCAATTTCTTCGAAATGGACATCCCCAA
AATTGACATCTATCATTATGAATTGGATATCAAGCCAGAGAAGTGCCCGAGGAGAGTTAACAGGGAAATC
GTGGAACACATGGTCCAGCACTTTAAAACACAGATCTTTGGGGATCGGAAGCCCGTGTTTGACGGCAGGA
AGAATCTATACACAGCCATGCCCCTTCCGATTGGGAGGGACAAGGTGGAGCTGGAGGTCACGCTGCCAGG
AGAAGGCAAGGATCGCATCTTCAAGGTGTCCATCAAGTGGGTGTCCTGCGTGAGCTTGCAGGCGTTACAC
GATGCACTTTCAGGGCGGCTGCCCAGCGTCCCTTTTGAGACGATCCAGGCCCTGGACGTGGTCATGAGGC
ACTTGCCATCCATGAGGTACACCCCCGTGGGCCGCTCCTTCTTCACCGCGTCCGAAGGCTGCTCTAACCC
TCTTGGCGGGGGCCGAGAAGTGTGGTTTGGCTTCCATCAGTCCGTCCGGCCTTCTCTCTGGAAAATGATG
CTGAATATTGATGTGTCAGCAACAGCGTTTTACAAGGCACAGCCAGTAATCGAGTTTGTTTGTGAAGTTT
TGGATTTTAAAAGTATTGAAGAACAACAAAAACCTCTGACAGATTCCCAAAGGGTAAAGTTTACCAAAGA
AATTAAAGGTCTAAAGGTGGAGATAACGCACTGTGGGCAGATGAAGAGGAAGTACCGTGTCTGCAATGTG
ACCCGGCGGCCCGCCAGTCACCAAACATTCCCGCTGCAGCAGGAGAGCGGGCAGACGGTGGAGTGCACGG
TGGCCCAGTATTTCAAGGACAGGCACAAGTTGGTTCTGCGCTACCCCCACCTCCCATGTTTACAAGTCGG
ACAGGAGCAGAAACACACCTACCTTCCCCTGGAGGTCTGTAACATTGTGGCAGGACAAAGATGTATTAAA
AAATTAACGGACAATCAGACCTCAACCATGATCAGAGCGACTGCTAGGTCGGCGCCCGATCGGCAAGAAG
AGATTAGCAAATTGATGCGAAGTGCAAGTTTCAACACAGATCCATACGTCCGTGAATTTGGAATCATGGT
CAAAGATGAGATGACAGACGTGACTGGGCGGGTGCTGCAGCCGCCCTCCATCCTCTACGGGGGCAGGAAT
AAAGCTATTGCGACCCCTGTCCAGGGCGTCTGGGACATGCGGAACAAGCAGTTCCACACGGGCATCGAGA
TCAAGGTGTGGGCCATTGCGTGCTTCGCCCCCCAGCGCCAGTGCACGGAAGTCCATCTGAAGTCCTTCAC
AGAGCAGCTCAGAAAGATCTCGAGAGACGCCGGCATGCCCATCCAGGGCCAGCCGTGCTTCTGCAAATAC
GCGCAGGGGGCGGACAGCGTGGAGCCCATGTTCCGGCACCTGAAGAACACGTATGCGGGCCTGCAGCTGG
TGGTGGTCATCCTGCCCGGCGAGACGCCCGTGTACGCCGAGGTCAAGCGCGTGGGAGACACGGTGCTGGG
GATGGCCACGCAGTGCGTGCAGATGAAGAACGTGCAGAGGACCACGCCACAGACCCTGTCCAACCTCTGC
CTGAAGATCAACGTCAAGCTGGGAGGCGTGAACAACATCCTGCTGCCCCAGGGCAGGCCGCCGGTGTTCC
AGCAGCCCGTCATCTTTCTGGGAGCAGACGTCACTCACCCCCCCGCCGGGGATGGGAAGAAGCCCTCCAT
TGCCGCCGTGGTGGGCAGCATGGACGCCCACCCCAATCGCTACTGCGCCACCGTGCGCGTGCAGCAGCAC
CGGCAGGAGATCATACAAGACCTGGCCGCCATGGTCCGCGAGCTCCTCATCCAGTTCTACAAGTCCACGC
GCTTCAAGCCCACCCGCATCATCTTCTACCGCGACGGTGTCTCTGAAGGCCAGTTCCAGCAGGTTCTCCA
CCACGAGTTGCTGGCCATCCGTGAGGCCTGTATCAAGCTAGAAAAAGACTACCAGCCCGGGATCACCTTC
ATCGTGGTGCAGAAGAGGCACCACACCCGGCTCTTCTGCACTGACAAGAACGAGCGGGTTGGGAAAAGTG
GAAACATTCCAGCAGGCACGACTGTGGACACGAAAATCACCCACCCCACCGAGTTCGACTTCTACCTGTG
TAGTCACGCTGGCATCCAGGGGACAAGCAGGCCTTCGCACTATCACGTCCTCTGGGACGACAATCGTTTC
TCCTCTGATGAGCTGCAGATCCTAACCTACCAGCTGTGTCACACCTACGTGCGCTGCACACGCTCCGTGT
CCATCCCAGCGCCAGCATACTACGCTCACCTGGTGGCCTTCCGGGCCAGGTACCACCTGGTGGATAAGGA
ACATGACAGTGCTGAAGGAAGCCATACCTCTGGGCAGAGTAACGGGCGAGACCACCAAGCACTGGCCAAG
GCGGTCCAGGTTCACCAAGACACTCTGCGCACCATGTACTTTGCTTGAGAATTCTCGACCTCGAGACAAA
TGGCAGTATTCATCCACAATTTTAAAAGAAAAGGGGGGATTGGGGGGTACAGTGCAGGGGAAAGAATAGT
AGACATAATAGCAACAGACATACAAACTAAAGAATTACAAAAACAAATTACAAAAATTCAAAATTTTCGG
GTTTATTACAGGGACAGCAGAGATCCACTTTGGCCGCGGCTCGAGGGGGTTGGGGTTGCGCCTTTTCCAA
GGCAGCCCTGGGTTTGCGCAGGGACGCGGCTGCTCTGGGCGTGGTTCCGGGAAACGCAGCGGCGCCGACC
CTGGGTCTCGCACATTCTTCACGTCCGTTCGCAGCGTCACCCGGATCTTCGCCGCTACCCTTGTGGGCCC
CCCGGCGACGCTTCCTGCTCCGCCCCTAAGTCGGGAAGGTTCCTTGCGGTTCGCGGCGTGCCGGACGTGA
CAAACGGAAGCCGCACGTCTCACTAGTACCCTCGCAGACGGACAGCGCCAGGGAGCAATGGCAGCGCGCC
GACCGCGATGGGCTGTGGCCAATAGCGGCTGCTCAGCAGGGCGCGCCGAGAGCAGCGGCCGGGAAGGGGC
GGTGCGGGAGGCGGGGTGTGGGGCGGTAGTGTGGGCCCTGTTCCTGCCCGCGCGGTGTTCCGCATTCTGC
AAGCCTCCGGAGCGCACGTCGGCAGTCGGCTCCCTCGTTGACCGAATCACCGACCTCTCTCCCCAGGGGG
ATCCACCGGAGCTTACCATGACCGAGTACAAGCCCACGGTGCGCCTCGCCACCCGCGACGACGTCCCCAG
GGCCGTACGCACCCTCGCCGCCGCGTTCGCCGACTACCCCGCCACGCGCCACACCGTCGATCCGGACCGC
CACATCGAGCGGGTCACCGAGCTGCAAGAACTCTTCCTCACGCGCGTCGGGCTCGACATCGGCAAGGTGT
GGGTCGCGGACGACGGCGCCGCGGTGGCGGTCTGGACCACGCCGGAGAGCGTCGAAGCGGGGGCGGTGTT
CGCCGAGATCGGCCCGCGCATGGCCGAGTTGAGCGGTTCCCGGCTGGCCGCGCAGCAACAGATGGAAGGC
CTCCTGGCGCCGCACCGGCCCAAGGAGCCCGCGTGGTTCCTGGCCACCGTCGGCGTCTCGCCCGACCACC
AGGGCAAGGGTCTGGGCAGCGCCGTCGTGCTCCCCGGAGTGGAGGCGGCCGAGCGCGCCGGGGTGCCCGC
CTTCCTGGAGACCTCCGCGCCCCGCAACCTCCCCTTCTACGAGCGGCTCGGCTTCACCGTCACCGCCGAC
GTCGAGGTGCCCGAAGGACCGCGCACCTGGTGCATGACCCGCAAGCCCGGTGCCTGACGCCCGCCCCACG
ACCCGCAGCGCCCGACCGAAAGGAGCGCACGACCCCATGCATCGGTACCTTTAAGACCAATGACTTACAA
GGCAGCTGTAGATCTTAGCCACTTTTTAAAAGAAAAGGGGGGACTGGAAGGGCTAATTCACTCCCAACGA
AGACAAGATCTGCTTTTTGCTTGTACTGGGTCTCTCTGGTTAGACCAGATCTGAGCCTGGGAGCTCTCTG
GCTAACTAGGGAACCCACTGCTTAAGCCTCAATAAAGCTTGCCTTGAGTGCTTCAAGTAGTGTGTGCCCG
TCTGTTGTGTGACTCTGGTAACTAGAGATCCCTCAGACCCTTTTAGTCAGTGTGGAAAATCTCTAGCAGT
AGTAGTTCATGTCATCTTATTATTCAGTATTTATAACTTGCAAAGAAATGAATATCAGAGAGTGAGAGGA
ACTTGTTTATTGCAGCTTATAATGGTTACAAATAAAGCAATAGCATCACAAATTTCACAAATAAAGCATT
TTTTTCACTGCATTCTAGTTGTGGTTTGTCCAAACTCATCAATGTATCTTATCATGTCTGGCTCTAGCTA
TCCCGCCCCTAACTCCGCCCATCCCGCCCCTAACTCCGCCCAGTTCCGCCCATTCTCCGCCCCATGGCTG
ACTAATTTTTTTTATTTATGCAGAGGCCGAGGCCGCCTCGGCCTCTGAGCTATTCCAGAAGTAGTGAGGA
GGCTTTTTTGGAGGCCTAGGGACGTACCCAATTCGCCCTATAGTGAGTCGTATTACGCGCGCTCACTGGC
CGTCGTTTTACAACGTCGTGACTGGGAAAACCCTGGCGTTACCCAACTTAATCGCCTTGCAGCACATCCC
CCTTTCGCCAGCTGGCGTAATAGCGAAGAGGCCCGCACCGATCGCCCTTCCCAACAGTTGCGCAGCCTGA
ATGGCGAATGGG
[124 nt withheld, positions 5333-5456]
C
[91 nt withheld, positions 5458-5548]
A
[49 nt withheld, positions 5550-5598]
CCTTTGACGTTGGAGTCCACGTTCTTT
[37 nt withheld, positions 5626-5662]
ACCCTATCTCGGTCTATTCTTTTGATTTATAAGGGATTTTGCCGATTTCGGCCTATTGGTTAAAAAATGA
GCTGATTTAACAAAAATTTAACGCGAATTTTAACAAAATATTAACGCTTACAATTTAGGTGGCACTTTTC
GGGGAAATGTGCGCGGAACCCCTATTTGTTTATTTTTCTAAATACATTCAAATATGTATCCGCTCATGAG
ACAATAACCCTGATAAATGCTTCAATAATATTGAAAAAGGAAGAGTATGAGTATTCAACATTTCCGTGTC
GCCCTTATTCCCTTTTTTGCGGCATTTTGCCTTCCTGTTTTTGCTCACCCAGAAACGCTGGTGAAAGTAA
AAGATGCTGAAGATCAGTTGGGTGCACGAGTGGGTTACATCGAACTGGATCTCAACAGCGGTAAGATCCT
TGAGAGTTTTCGCCCCGAAGAACGTTTTCCAATGATGAGCACTTTTAAAGTTCTGCTATGTGGCGCGGTA
TTATCCCGTATTGACGCCGGGCAAGAGCAACTCGGTCGCCGCATACACTATTCTCAGAATGACTTGGTTG
AGTACTCACCAGTCACAGAAAAGCATCTTACGGATGGCATGACAGTAAGAGAATTATGCAGTGCTGCCAT
AACCATGAGTGATAACACTGCGGCCAACTTACTTCTGACAACGATCGGAGGACCGAAGGAGCTAACCGCT
TTTTTGCACAACATGGGGGATCATGTAACTCGCCTTGATCGTTGGGAACCGGAGCTGAATGAAGCCATAC
CAAACGACGAGCGTGACACCACGATGCCTGTAGCAATGGCAACAACGTTGCGCAAACTATTAACTGGCGA
ACTACTTACTCTAGCTTCCCGGCAACAATTAATAGACTGGATGGAGGCGGATAAAGTTGCAGGACCACTT
CTGCGCTCGGCCCTTCCGGCTGGCTGGTTTATTGCTGATAAATCTGGAGCCGGTGAGCGTGGGTCTCGCG
GTATCATTGCAGCACTGGGGCCAGATGGTAAGCCCTCCCGTATCGTAGTTATCTACACGACGGGGAGTCA
GGCAACTATGGATGAACGAAATAGACAGATCGCTGAGATAGGTGCCTCACTGATTAAGCATTGGTAACTG
TCAGACCAAGTTTACTCATATATACTTTAGATTGATTTAAAACTTCATTTTTAATTTAAAAGGATCTAGG
TGAAGATCCTTTTTGATAATCTCATGACCAAAATCCCTTAACGTGAGTTTTCGTTCCACTGAGCGTCAGA
CCCCGTAGAAAAGATCAAAGGATCTTCTTGAGATCCTTTTTTTCTGCGCGTAATCTGCTGCTTGCAAACA
AAAAAACCACCGCTACCAGCGGTGGTTTGTTTGCCGGATCAAGAGCTACCAACTCTTTTTCCGAAGGTAA
CTGGCTTCAGCAGAGCGCAGATACCAAATACTGTTCTTCTAGTGTAGCCGTAGTTAGGCCACCACTTCAA
GAACTCTGTAGCACCGCCTACATACCTCGCTCTGCTAATCCTGTTACCAGTGGCTGCTGCCAGTGGCGAT
AAGTCGTGTCTTACCGGGTTGGACTCAAGACGATAGTTACCGGATAAGGCGCAGCGGTCGGGCTGAACGG
GGGGTTCGTGCACACAGCCCAGCTTGGAGCGAACGACCTACACCGAACTGAGATACCTACAGCGTGAGCT
ATGAGAAAGCGCCACGCTTCCCGAAGGGAGAAAGGCGGACAGGTATCCGGTAAGCGGCAGGGTCGGAACA
GGAGAGCGCACGAGGGAGCTTCCAGGGGGAAACGCCTGGTATCTTTATAGTCCTGTCGGGTTTCGCCACC
TCTGACTTGAGCGTCGATTTTTGTGATGCTCGTCAGGGGGGCGGAGCCTATGGAAAAACGCCAGCAACGC
GGCCTTTTTACGGTTCCTGGCCTTTTGCTGGCCTTTTGCTCACATGTTCTTTCCTGCGTTATCCCCTGAT
TCTGTGGATAACCGTATTACCGCCTTTGAGTGAGCTGATACCGCTCGCCGCAGCCGAACGACCGAGCGCA
GCGAGTCAGTGAGCGAGGAAGCGGAAGAGCGCCCAATACGCAAACCGCCTCTCCCCGCGCGTTGGCCGAT
TCATTAATGCAGCTGGCACGACAGGTTTCCCGACTGGAAAGCGGGCAGTGAGCGCAACGCAATTAATGTG
AGTTAGCTCACTCATTAGGCACCCCAGGCTTTACACTTTATGCTTCCGGCTCGTATGTTGTGTGGAATTG
TGAGCGGATAACAATTTCACACAGGAAACAGCTATGACCATGATTACGCCAAGCGCGCAATTAACCCTCA
CTAAAGGGAACAAAAGCTGGAGCTGCAAGCTTAATGTAGTCTTATGCAATACTCTTGTAGTCTTGCAACA
TGGTAACGATGAGTTAGCAACATGCCTTACAAGGAGAGAAAAAGCACCGTGCATGCCGATTGGTGGAAGT
AAGGTGGTACGATCGTGCCTTATTAGGAAGGCAACAGACGGGTCTGACATGGATTGGACGAACCACTGAA
TTGCCGCATTGCAGAGATATTGTATTTAAGTGCCTAGCTCGATACATAAACGGGTCTCTCTGGTTAGACC
AGATCTGAGCCTGGGAGCTCTCTGGCTAACTAGGGAACCCACTGCTTAAGCCTCAATAAAGCTTGCCTTG
AGTGCTTCAAGTAGTGTGTGCCCGTCTGTTGTGTGACTCTGGTAACTAGAGATCCCTCAGACCCTTTTAG
TCAGTGTGGAAAATCTCTAGCAGTGGCGCCCGAACAGGGACTTGAAAGCGAAAGGGAAACCAGAGGAGCT
CTCTCGACGCAGGACTCGGCTTGCTGAAGCGCGCACGGCAAGAGGCGAGGGGCGGCGACTGGTGAGTACG
CCAAAAATTTTGACTAGCGGAGGCTAGAAGGAGAGAGATGGGTGCGAGAGCGTCAGTATTAAGCGGGGGA
GAATTAGATCGCGATGGGAAAAAATTCGGTTAAGGCCAGGGGGAAAGAAAAAATATAAATTAAAACATAT
AGTATGGGCAAGCAGGGAGCTAGAACGATTCGCAGTTAATCCTGGCCTGTTAGAAACATCAGAAGGCTGT
AGACAAATACTGGGACAGCTACAACCATCCCTTCAGACAGGATCAGAAGAACTTAGATCATTATATAATA
CAGTAGCAACCCTCTATTGTGTGCATCAAAGGATAGAGATAAAAGACACCAAGGAAGCTTTAGACAAGAT
AGAGGAAGAGCAAAACAAAAGTAAGACCACCGCACAGCAAGCGGCCGCTGATCTTCAGACCTGGAGGAGG
AGATATGAGGGACAATTGGAGAAGTGAATTATATAAATATAAAGTAGTAAAAATTGAACCATTAGGAGTA
GCACCCACCAAGGCAAAGAGAAGAGTGGTGCAGAGAGAAAAAAGAGCAGTGGGAATAGGAGCTTTGTTCC
TTGGGTTCTTGGGAGCAGCAGGAAGCACTATGGGCGCAGCGTCAATGACGCTGACGGTACAGGCCAGACA
ATTATTGTCTGGTATAGTGCAGCAGCAGAACAATTTGCTGAGGGCTATTGAGGCGCAACAGCATCTGTTG
CAACTCACAGTCTGGGGCATCAAGCAGCTCCAGGCAAGAATCCTGGCTGTGGAAAGATACCTAAAGGATC
AACAGCTCCTGGGGATTTGGGGTTGCTCTGGAAAACTCATTTGCACCACTGCTGTGCCTTGGAATGCTAG
TTGGAGTAATAAATCTCTGGAACAGATTTGGAATCACACGACCTGGATGGAGTGGGACAGAGAAATTAAC
AATTACACAAGCTTAATACACTCCTTAATTGAAGAATCGCAAAACCAGCAAGAAAAGAATGAACAAGAAT
TATTGGAATTAGATAAATGGGCAAGTTTGTGGAATTGGTTTAACATAACAAATTGGCTGTGGTATATAAA
ATTATTCATAATGATAGTAGGAGGCTTGGTAGGTTTAAGAATAGTTTTTGCTGTACTTTCTATAGTGAAT
AGAGTTAGGCAGGGATATTCACCATTATCGTTTCAGACCCACCTCCCAACCCCGAGGGGACCCGACAGGC
CCGAAGGAATAGAAGAAGAAGGTGGAGAGAGAGACAGAGACAGATCCATTCGATTAGTGAACGGATCTCG
ACGGTATCGATCACGAGACTAGCCTCGAGCGGCCGCCCCCTTCACCGAGGGCCTATTTCCCATGATTCCT
TCATATTTGCATATACGATACAAGGCTGTTAGAGAGATAATTGGAATTAATTTGACTGTAAACACAAAGA
TATTAGTACAAAATACGTGACGTAGAAAGTAATAATTTCTTGGGTAGTTTGCAGTTTTAAAATTATGTTT
TAAAATGGACTATCA
